[The description below was written by a language model from this plasmid's Addgene catalogue record and pLannotate feature annotations shown in this document.]
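Description:
pc3XB-ZF97 is a mammalian expression-type plasmid built on pc3XB, a modified version of Invitrogen's pcDNA3, and serves as a module-archive clone in the Zinc Finger Consortium Modular Assembly Kit v1.0. It is maintained in E. coli at high copy through a ColE1/pUC-type origin with ampicillin selection from the β-lactamase gene. It also carries an f1 origin for single-stranded DNA production. For mammalian cells, an SV40 early promoter drives the neomycin phosphotransferase gene, followed by an SV40 polyadenylation signal, allowing G418 selection.

The payload is a roughly 90 bp insert encoding a single C2H2 zinc finger module, ZF97, cloned between XbaI and BamHI sites that both remain intact. According to the depositor, this finger comes from the Barbas module set and recognises the DNA triplet CGA. The automated annotation labels this region as a fragment of human ZNF22. That label most likely reflects sequence similarity among zinc finger frameworks rather than the actual origin of the insert. The short HIV-1 LTR, ble and lacI fragment calls are likewise probably incidental matches within backbone sequence. The module sits downstream of the CMV immediate-early enhancer and promoter and a T7 promoter, which also provides a sequencing primer site, and upstream of the bovine growth hormone polyadenylation signal.

The associated work describes standardized reagents for engineering zinc finger nucleases by modular assembly. Within that scheme, the plasmid supplies one finger unit that can be excised and joined with other modules from the kit by restriction cloning, producing multi-finger arrays with chosen DNA-binding specificity. A single finger of this kind is a building block and is not intended as a functional DNA-binding protein by itself.
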