Addgene plasmid #13231: pc3XB-ZF97
Depositing lab: Daniel Voytas. Depositing organization: Iowa State University. Publication: Standardized reagents and protocols for engineering zinc finger nucleases by modular assembly. Wright DA, Thibodeau-Beganny S, Sander JD, Winfrey RJ, Hirsh AS, Eichtinger M, Fu F, Porteus MH, Dobbs D, Voytas DF, Joung JK. Nat Protoc. 2006;1(3):1637-52. doi: 10.1038/nprot.2006.259 PubMed 17406455.
Backbone
  Vector backbone: pc3XB
  Backbone manufacturer: Modified Invitrogen pcDNA3
  Backbone size w/o insert (bp): 5400
  Vector type: Mammalian Expression
  Selectable markers: Neomycin (select with G418)
Growth in bacteria
  Bacterial resistance: Ampicillin, 100 μg/mL
  Growth temperature: 37°C
  Growth strain: XL1 Blue
  Copy number: High Copy
Gene/Insert
  Gene/Insert name: ZF97
  Insert size (bp): 90
  Cloning method: Restriction Enzyme; 5′ cloning site XbaI (not destroyed); 3′ cloning site BamHI (not destroyed)
  Sequencing primers: 5′ T7
Terms and licenses: Academic/Nonprofit Terms; Industry Terms: Not Available to Industry
Depositor comments: Part of the Zinc Finger Consortium Modular Assembly Kit v1.0. Finger protein sequence: PGEKPYKCPECGKSFSQSGHLTEHQRTH. Target DNA sequence: CGA. This zinc finger is derived from the Barbas module set.
How to cite: pc3XB-ZF97 was a gift from Daniel Voytas (Addgene plasmid # 13231 ; http://n2t.net/addgene:13231 ; RRID:Addgene_13231)
