Features (pLannotate 1.2.2; 20 found; start..end, strand, type, name):
     28..80      -  misc_feature   bom (fragment): basis of mobility region from pBR322
    235..614     +  enhancer       CMV enhancer: human cytomegalovirus immediate early enhancer
    615..818     +  promoter       CMV promoter: human cytomegalovirus (CMV) immediate early promoter
    814..847     +  LTR            5' LTR (truncated) (fragment): truncated 5' long terminal repeat (LTR) from HIV-1
    863..881     +  promoter       T7 promoter: promoter for bacteriophage T7 RNA polymerase
    927..1019    +  CDS            ZNF22 (fragment): ZNF22_HUMAN - Also known as KOX15, KROX26. Experimental evidence at protein level: Swiss-Prot protein existence level 1. Binds DNA through the consensus sequence 5'-CAATG-3'. May be involved in transcriptional regulation and may play a role in tooth formation (By similarity). From Homo sapiens (Human).
   1062..1286    +  polyA_signal   bGH poly(A) signal: bovine growth hormone polyadenylation signal
   1290..1311    +  promoter       SV40 promoter (fragment): SV40 enhancer and early promoter
   1332..1760    +  rep_origin     f1 ori (sequence partly withheld): f1 bacteriophage origin of replication; arrow indicates direction of (+) strand synthesis
   1774..2103    +  promoter       SV40 promoter: SV40 enhancer and early promoter
   2174..2965    +  CDS            neo: KKA2_KLEPN - Also known as kan, nptII. Experimental evidence at protein level: Swiss-Prot protein existence level 1. Resistance to kanamycin, neomycin, paromomycin, ribostamycin, butirosin and gentamicin B. From Klebsiella pneumoniae.
   2989..3147    +  CDS            ble (fragment): BLE_KLEPN - Experimental evidence at protein level: Swiss-Prot protein existence level 1. Binding protein with a strong affinity to the bleomycin family of antibiotics. Binds to CL990; an antimitotic-antibiotic compound. From Klebsiella pneumoniae.
   3142..3263    +  polyA_signal   SV40 poly(A) signal: SV40 polyadenylation signal
   3336..3352    -  protein_bind   lac operator: The lac repressor binds to the lac operator to inhibit transcription in E. coli. This inhibition can be relieved by adding lactose or isopropyl-β-D-thiogalactopyranoside (IPTG). lac repressor encoded by lacI
   3360..3390    -  promoter       lac promoter: promoter for the E. coli lac operon
   3405..3426    -  protein_bind   CAP binding site: CAP binding activates transcription in the presence of cAMP. E. coli catabolite activator protein
   3439..3531    -  CDS            lacI (fragment): lac repressor; lacI; The lac repressor binds to the lac operator to inhibit transcription in E. coli. This inhibition can be relieved by adding lactose or isopropyl-β-D-thiogalactopyranoside (IPTG).
   3714..4299    -  rep_origin     ori: high-copy-number ColE1/pMB1/pBR322/pUC origin of replication
   4470..5330    -  CDS            AmpR: β-lactamase; bla; confers resistance to ampicillin, carbenicillin, and related antibiotics
   5331..5435    -  promoter       AmpR promoter: bla
>Addgene plasmid #13231 | pc3XB-ZF97 | depositor full sequence | sequence record 7580 | Author sequence
GACGGATCGGGAGATCTCCCGATCCCCTATGGTGCACTCTCAGTACAATCTGCTCTGATGCCGCATAGTT
AAGCCAGTATCTGCTCCCTGCTTGTGTGTTGGAGGTCGCTGAGTAGTGCGCGAGCAAAATTTAAGCTACA
ACAAGGCAAGGCTTGACCGACAATTGCATGAAGAATCTGCTTAGGGTTAGGCGTTTTGCGCTGCTTCGCG
ATGTACGGGCCAGATATACGCGTTGACATTGATTATTGACTAGTTATTAATAGTAATCAATTACGGGGTC
ATTAGTTCATAGCCCATATATGGAGTTCCGCGTTACATAACTTACGGTAAATGGCCCGCCTGGCTGACCG
CCCAACGACCCCCGCCCATTGACGTCAATAATGACGTATGTTCCCATAGTAACGCCAATAGGGACTTTCC
ATTGACGTCAATGGGTGGAGTATTTACGGTAAACTGCCCACTTGGCAGTACATCAAGTGTATCATATGCC
AAGTACGCCCCCTATTGACGTCAATGACGGTAAATGGCCCGCCTGGCATTATGCCCAGTACATGACCTTA
TGGGACTTTCCTACTTGGCAGTACATCTACGTATTAGTCATCGCTATTACCATGGTGATGCGGTTTTGGC
AGTACATCAATGGGCGTGGATAGCGGTTTGACTCACGGGGATTTCCAAGTCTCCACCCCATTGACGTCAA
TGGGAGTTTGTTTTGGCACCAAAATCAACGGGACTTTCCAAAATGTCGTAACAACTCCGCCCCATTGACG
CAAATGGGCGGTAGGCGTGTACGGTGGGAGGTCTATATAAGCAGAGCTCTCTGGCTAACTAGAGAACCCA
CTGCTTACTGGCTTATCGAAATTAATACGACTCACTATAGGGAGACCCAAGCTGGCTAGCGTTTAAACGG
GCCCTCTAGACCCGGGGAGAAGCCTTACAAATGCCCAGAATGTGGAAAGAGTTTTAGCCAATCTGGACAT
CTCACAGAACACCAGAGAACACATACCGGTGGATCCTCTGCACAGTAGTAAGCTTAAGTTTAAACCGCTG
ATCAGCCTCGACTGTGCCTTCTAGTTGCCAGCCATCTGTTGTTTGCCCCTCCCCCGTGCCTTCCTTGACC
CTGGAAGGTGCCACTCCCACTGTCCTTTCCTAATAAAATGAGGAAATTGCATCGCATTGTCTGAGTAGGT
GTCATTCTATTCTGGGGGGTGGGGTGGGGCAGGACAGCAAGGGGGAGGATTGGGAAGACAATAGCAGGCA
TGCTGGGGATGCGGTGGGCTCTATGGCTTCTGAGGCGGAAAGAACCAGCTGGGGCTCTAGGGGGTATCCC
C
[124 nt withheld, positions 1332-1455]
C
[91 nt withheld, positions 1457-1547]
A
[49 nt withheld, positions 1549-1597]
CCTTTGACGTTGGAGTCCACGTTCTTT
[37 nt withheld, positions 1625-1661]
ACCCTATCTCGGTCTATTCTTTTGATTTATAAGGGATTTTGCCGATTTCGGCCTATTGGTTAAAAAATGA
GCTGATTTAACAAAAATTTAACGCGAATTAATTCTGTGGAATGTGTGTCAGTTAGGGTGTGGAAAGTCCC
CAGGCTCCCCAGCAGGCAGAAGTATGCAAAGCATGCATCTCAATTAGTCAGCAACCAGGTGTGGAAAGTC
CCCAGGCTCCCCAGCAGGCAGAAGTATGCAAAGCATGCATCTCAATTAGTCAGCAACCATAGTCCCGCCC
CTAACTCCGCCCATCCCGCCCCTAACTCCGCCCAGTTCCGCCCATTCTCCGCCCCATGGCTGACTAATTT
TTTTTATTTATGCAGAGGCCGAGGCCGCCTCTGCCTCTGAGCTATTCCAGAAGTAGTGAGGAGGCTTTTT
TGGAGGCCTAGGCTTTTGCAAAAAGCTCCCGGCCGGGAGCTTGTATATCCATTTTCGGATCTGATCAAGA
GACAGGATGAGGATCGTTTCGCATGATTGAACAAGATGGATTGCACGCAGGTTCTCCGGCCGCTTGGGTG
GAGAGGCTATTCGGCTATGACTGGGCACAACAGACAATCGGCTGCTCTGATGCCGCCGTGTTCCGGCTGT
CAGCGCAGGGGCGCCCGGTTCTTTTTGTCAAGACCGACCTGTCCGGTGCCCTGAATGAACTGCAGGACGA
GGCAGCGCGGCTATCGTGGCTGGCCACGACGGGCGTTCCTTGCGCAGCTGTGCTCGACGTTGTCACTGAA
GCGGGAAGGGACTGGCTGCTATTGGGCGAAGTGCCGGGGCAGGATCTCCTGTCATCTCACCTTGCTCCTG
CCGAGAAAGTATCCATCATGGCTGATGCAATGCGGCGGCTGCATACGCTTGATCCGGCTACCTGCCCATT
CGACCACCAAGCGAAACATCGCATCGAGCGAGCACGTACTCGGATGGAAGCCGGTCTTGTCGATCAGGAT
GATCTGGACGAAGAGCATCAGGGGCTCGCGCCAGCCGAACTGTTCGCCAGGCTCAAGGCGCGCATGCCCG
ACGGCGAGGATCTCGTCGTGACCCATGGCGATGCCTGCTTGCCGAATATCATGGTGGAAAATGGCCGCTT
TTCTGGATTCATCGACTGTGGCCGGCTGGGTGTGGCGGACCGCTATCAGGACATAGCGTTGGCTACCCGT
GATATTGCTGAAGAGCTTGGCGGCGAATGGGCTGACCGCTTCCTCGTGCTTTACGGTATCGCCGCTCCCG
ATTCGCAGCGCATCGCCTTCTATCGCCTTCTTGACGAGTTCTTCTGAGCGGGACTCTGGGGTTCGAAATG
ACCGACCAAGCGACGCCCAACCTGCCATCACGAGATTTCGATTCCACCGCCGCCTTCTATGAAAGGTTGG
GCTTCGGAATCGTTTTCCGGGACGCCGGCTGGATGATCCTCCAGCGCGGGGATCTCATGCTGGAGTTCTT
CGCCCACCCCAACTTGTTTATTGCAGCTTATAATGGTTACAAATAAAGCAATAGCATCACAAATTTCACA
AATAAAGCATTTTTTTCACTGCATTCTAGTTGTGGTTTGTCCAAACTCATCAATGTATCTTATCATGTCT
GTATACCGTCGACCTCTAGCTAGAGCTTGGCGTAATCATGGTCATAGCTGTTTCCTGTGTGAAATTGTTA
TCCGCTCACAATTCCACACAACATACGAGCCGGAAGCATAAAGTGTAAAGCCTGGGGTGCCTAATGAGTG
AGCTAACTCACATTAATTGCGTTGCGCTCACTGCCCGCTTTCCAGTCGGGAAACCTGTCGTGCCAGCTGC
ATTAATGAATCGGCCAACGCGCGGGGAGAGGCGGTTTGCGTATTGGGCGCTCTTCCGCTTCCTCGCTCAC
TGACTCGCTGCGCTCGGTCGTTCGGCTGCGGCGAGCGGTATCAGCTCACTCAAAGGCGGTAATACGGTTA
TCCACAGAATCAGGGGATAACGCAGGAAAGAACATGTGAGCAAAAGGCCAGCAAAAGGCCAGGAACCGTA
AAAAGGCCGCGTTGCTGGCGTTTTTCCATAGGCTCCGCCCCCCTGACGAGCATCACAAAAATCGACGCTC
AAGTCAGAGGTGGCGAAACCCGACAGGACTATAAAGATACCAGGCGTTTCCCCCTGGAAGCTCCCTCGTG
CGCTCTCCTGTTCCGACCCTGCCGCTTACCGGATACCTGTCCGCCTTTCTCCCTTCGGGAAGCGTGGCGC
TTTCTCATAGCTCACGCTGTAGGTATCTCAGTTCGGTGTAGGTCGTTCGCTCCAAGCTGGGCTGTGTGCA
CGAACCCCCCGTTCAGCCCGACCGCTGCGCCTTATCCGGTAACTATCGTCTTGAGTCCAACCCGGTAAGA
CACGACTTATCGCCACTGGCAGCAGCCACTGGTAACAGGATTAGCAGAGCGAGGTATGTAGGCGGTGCTA
CAGAGTTCTTGAAGTGGTGGCCTAACTACGGCTACACTAGAAGAACAGTATTTGGTATCTGCGCTCTGCT
GAAGCCAGTTACCTTCGGAAAAAGAGTTGGTAGCTCTTGATCCGGCAAACAAACCACCGCTGGTAGCGGT
TTTTTTGTTTGCAAGCAGCAGATTACGCGCAGAAAAAAAGGATCTCAAGAAGATCCTTTGATCTTTTCTA
CGGGGTCTGACGCTCAGTGGAACGAAAACTCACGTTAAGGGATTTTGGTCATGAGATTATCAAAAAGGAT
CTTCACCTAGATCCTTTTAAATTAAAAATGAAGTTTTAAATCAATCTAAAGTATATATGAGTAAACTTGG
TCTGACAGTTACCAATGCTTAATCAGTGAGGCACCTATCTCAGCGATCTGTCTATTTCGTTCATCCATAG
TTGCCTGACTCCCCGTCGTGTAGATAACTACGATACGGGAGGGCTTACCATCTGGCCCCAGTGCTGCAAT
GATACCGCGAGACCCACGCTCACCGGCTCCAGATTTATCAGCAATAAACCAGCCAGCCGGAAGGGCCGAG
CGCAGAAGTGGTCCTGCAACTTTATCCGCCTCCATCCAGTCTATTAATTGTTGCCGGGAAGCTAGAGTAA
GTAGTTCGCCAGTTAATAGTTTGCGCAACGTTGTTGCCATTGCTACAGGCATCGTGGTGTCACGCTCGTC
GTTTGGTATGGCTTCATTCAGCTCCGGTTCCCAACGATCAAGGCGAGTTACATGATCCCCCATGTTGTGC
AAAAAAGCGGTTAGCTCCTTCGGTCCTCCGATCGTTGTCAGAAGTAAGTTGGCCGCAGTGTTATCACTCA
TGGTTATGGCAGCACTGCATAATTCTCTTACTGTCATGCCATCCGTAAGATGCTTTTCTGTGACTGGTGA
GTACTCAACCAAGTCATTCTGAGAATAGTGTATGCGGCGACCGAGTTGCTCTTGCCCGGCGTCAATACGG
GATAATACCGCGCCACATAGCAGAACTTTAAAAGTGCTCATCATTGGAAAACGTTCTTCGGGGCGAAAAC
TCTCAAGGATCTTACCGCTGTTGAGATCCAGTTCGATGTAACCCACTCGTGCACCCAACTGATCTTCAGC
ATCTTTTACTTTCACCAGCGTTTCTGGGTGAGCAAAAACAGGAAGGCAAAATGCCGCAAAAAAGGGAATA
AGGGCGACACGGAAATGTTGAATACTCATACTCTTCCTTTTTCAATATTATTGAAGCATTTATCAGGGTT
ATTGTCTCATGAGCGGATACATATTTGAATGTATTTAGAAAAATAAACAAATAGGGGTTCCGCGCACATT
TCCCCGAAAAGTGCCACCTGACGTC
