>Addgene plasmid #13231 | pc3XB-ZF97 | addgene partial sequence | sequence record 19615 | CMV-F 5'-CGCAAATGGGCGGTAGGCGTG-3'
CCCACGTGCTTACTGGCTTATCGAAATTAATACGACTCACTATAGGGAGACCCAAGCTGGCTAGCGTTTA
AACGGGCCCTCTAGACCCGGGGAGAAGCCTTACAAATGCCCAGAATGTGGAAAGAGTTTTAGCCAATCTG
GACATCTCACAGAACACCAGAGAACACATACCGGTGGATCCTCTGCACAGTAGTAAGCTTAAGTTTAAAC
CGCTGATCAGCCTCGACTGTGCCTTCTAGTTGCCAGCCATCTGTTGTTTGCCCCTCCCCCGTGCCTTCCT
TGACCCTGGAAGGTGCCACTCCCACTGTCCTTTCCTAATAAAATGAGGAAATTGCATCGCATTGTCTGAG
TAGGTGTCATTCTATTCTGGGGGGTGGGGTGGG
